Addgene plasmid #139991: pCMV-T7-SpCas9-VRER-P2A-EGFP (RTW3160)
Purpose: CMV and T7 promoter expression plasmid for human codon optimized SpCas9-VRER(D1135V/G1218R/R1335E/T1337R) with a c-terminal bi-partite NLS, 3x flag tag, and P2A-EGFP
Depositing lab: Benjamin Kleinstiver. Publication: Unconstrained genome targeting with near-PAMless engineered CRISPR-Cas9 variants. Walton RT, Christie KA, Whittaker MN, Kleinstiver BP. Science. 2020 Apr 17;368(6488):290-296. doi: 10.1126/science.aba8853. Epub 2020 Mar 26. PubMed 32217751.
Backbone
  Vector backbone: RTW3027
  Backbone manufacturer: Kleinstiver Lab (Addgene ID 139987)
  Vector type: Mammalian Expression, CRISPR ; in vitro transcription; T7 promoter
Growth in bacteria
  Bacterial resistance: Ampicillin, 100 μg/mL
  Growth temperature: 37°C
  Growth strain: DH5alpha
  Copy number: High Copy
Gene/Insert
  Gene/Insert name: human codon optimized SpCas9-VRER with BPNLS-3xFLAG-P2A-EGFP (alt name: RTW3160)
  Species: Synthetic
  Mutation: VRER=D1135V/G1218R/R1335E/T1337R
  Promoter: CMV and T7
  Tag / fusion protein: BPNLS-3xFLAG-P2A-EGFP (C terminal on insert)
  Cloning method: Gibson Cloning
  Sequencing primers: 5′ oBK6928-CCAAGTCTCCACCCCATTGACG; 3′ oBK219-GGGAGTGGCACCTTCCAGGGTC
Terms and licenses: Academic/Nonprofit Terms; Industry Terms: Not Available to Industry
How to cite: pCMV-T7-SpCas9-VRER-P2A-EGFP (RTW3160) was a gift from Benjamin Kleinstiver (Addgene plasmid # 139991 ; http://n2t.net/addgene:139991 ; RRID:Addgene_139991)
