[The description below was written by a language model from this plasmid's Addgene catalogue record and pLannotate feature annotations shown in this document.]
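Description:
pCMV-T7-SpCas9-VRER-P2A-EGFP (RTW3160) is an 8,451 bp mammalian expression and in vitro transcription plasmid built on the RTW3027 backbone. It encodes a PAM-altered variant of Streptococcus pyogenes Cas9. The plasmid is propagated in E. coli from a high-copy ColE1/pUC-type origin and selected with ampicillin through the β-lactamase gene and its native promoter. Small remnants of lac regulatory elements, a pBluescript polylinker, an SV40 promoter fragment and a pBR322 bom fragment are annotated in the backbone. They appear to be cloning leftovers rather than functional parts, and no mammalian selection marker is annotated.

The payload is a single open reading frame downstream of the CMV immediate-early enhancer and promoter, with a T7 promoter placed between CMV and the start of the coding sequence. The same plasmid can therefore drive expression in transfected mammalian cells or serve as a template for T7 RNA polymerase transcription in vitro. The human codon-optimized SpCas9 carries the VRER substitutions D1135V, G1218R, R1335E and T1337R. The annotation software reports the gene as two overlapping N- and C-terminal Cas9 segments, but together these span one continuous coding sequence. At the C terminus are a bipartite nuclear localization signal, a 3xFLAG epitope for detection, and a P2A self-cleaving peptide followed by EGFP, so that green fluorescence marks nuclease-expressing cells without being fused to Cas9. The NLS and P2A are stated in the catalogue entry but not annotated. A bGH polyadenylation signal terminates the transcript.

No guide RNA cassette is annotated, so a guide would have to be supplied separately. The depositor and repository sequences have the same length and feature set and differ only in their numbering start point. The plasmid was deposited with work on engineered Cas9 variants with altered or relaxed PAM requirements.
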