Features (pLannotate 1.2.2; 18 found; start..end, strand, type, name):
    161..540     +  enhancer       CMV enhancer: human cytomegalovirus immediate early enhancer
    541..744     +  promoter       CMV promoter: human cytomegalovirus (CMV) immediate early promoter
    786..804     +  promoter       T7 promoter: promoter for bacteriophage T7 RNA polymerase
    818..2536    +  CDS            Cas9(N): N-terminal portion of Streptococcus pyogenes Cas9 (Zetsche et al., 2015)
   2423..4921    +  CDS            Cas9(C): C-terminal portion of Streptococcus pyogenes Cas9 (Zetsche et al., 2015)
   5009..5074    +  CDS            3xFLAG: three tandem FLAG® epitope tags, followed by an enterokinase cleavage site
   5150..5866    +  CDS            EGFP: EGFP is a basic (constitutively fluorescent) green fluorescent protein published in 1996, derived from Aequorea victoria. It is reported to be a rapidly-maturing weak dimer with moderate acid sensitivity.
   5921..6145    +  polyA_signal   bGH poly(A) signal: bovine growth hormone polyadenylation signal
   6149..6170    +  promoter       SV40 promoter (fragment): SV40 enhancer and early promoter
   6175..6191    +  misc_feature   MCS (fragment): pBluescript multiple cloning site
   6240..6256    -  protein_bind   lac operator: The lac repressor binds to the lac operator to inhibit transcription in E. coli. This inhibition can be relieved by adding lactose or isopropyl-β-D-thiogalactopyranoside (IPTG). lac repressor encoded by lacI
   6264..6294    -  promoter       lac promoter: promoter for the E. coli lac operon
   6309..6330    -  protein_bind   CAP binding site: CAP binding activates transcription in the presence of cAMP. E. coli catabolite activator protein
   6343..6435    -  CDS            lacI (fragment): lac repressor; lacI; The lac repressor binds to the lac operator to inhibit transcription in E. coli. This inhibition can be relieved by adding lactose or isopropyl-β-D-thiogalactopyranoside (IPTG).
   6618..7206    -  rep_origin     ori: high-copy-number ColE1/pMB1/pBR322/pUC origin of replication
   7377..8237    -  CDS            AmpR: β-lactamase; bla; confers resistance to ampicillin, carbenicillin, and related antibiotics
   8238..8342    -  promoter       AmpR promoter: bla
   8413..6       -  misc_feature   bom (fragment) (across the origin): basis of mobility region from pBR322
>Addgene plasmid #139991 | pCMV-T7-SpCas9-VRER-P2A-EGFP (RTW3160) | addgene full sequence | sequence record 275523 | Addgene NGS Result
CAGTATCTGCTCCCTGCTTGTGTGTTGGAGGTCGCTGAGTAGTGCGCGAGCAAAATTTAAGCTACAACAA
GGCAAGGCTTGACCGACAATTGCATGAAGAATCTGCTTAGGGTTAGGCGTTTTGCGCTGCTTCGCGATGT
ACGGGCCAGATATACGCGTTGACATTGATTATTGACTAGTTATTAATAGTAATCAATTACGGGGTCATTA
GTTCATAGCCCATATATGGAGTTCCGCGTTACATAACTTACGGTAAATGGCCCGCCTGGCTGACCGCCCA
ACGACCCCCGCCCATTGACGTCAATAATGACGTATGTTCCCATAGTAACGCCAATAGGGACTTTCCATTG
ACGTCAATGGGTGGAGTATTTACGGTAAACTGCCCACTTGGCAGTACATCAAGTGTATCATATGCCAAGT
ACGCCCCCTATTGACGTCAATGACGGTAAATGGCCCGCCTGGCATTATGCCCAGTACATGACCTTATGGG
ACTTTCCTACTTGGCAGTACATCTACGTATTAGTCATCGCTATTACCATGGTGATGCGGTTTTGGCAGTA
CATCAATGGGCGTGGATAGCGGTTTGACTCACGGGGATTTCCAAGTCTCCACCCCATTGACGTCAATGGG
AGTTTGTTTTGGCACCAAAATCAACGGGACTTTCCAAAATGTCGTAACAACTCCGCCCCATTGACGCAAA
TGGGCGGTAGGCGTGTACGGTGGGAGGTCTATATAAGCAGAGCTGGTTTAGTGAACCGTCAGATCCGCTA
GAGATCCGCGGCCGCTAATACGACTCACTATAGGGAGAGCCGCCACCATGGACAAGAAGTACAGCATCGG
CCTGGACATCGGCACCAACTCTGTGGGCTGGGCCGTGATCACCGACGAGTACAAGGTGCCCAGCAAGAAA
TTCAAGGTGCTGGGCAACACCGACCGGCACAGCATCAAGAAGAACCTGATCGGAGCCCTGCTGTTCGACA
GCGGCGAAACAGCCGAGGCCACCCGGCTGAAGAGAACCGCCAGAAGAAGATACACCAGACGGAAGAACCG
GATCTGCTATCTGCAAGAGATCTTCAGCAACGAGATGGCCAAGGTGGACGACAGCTTCTTCCACAGACTG
GAAGAGTCCTTCCTGGTGGAAGAGGATAAGAAGCACGAGCGGCACCCCATCTTCGGCAACATCGTGGACG
AGGTGGCCTACCACGAGAAGTACCCCACCATCTACCACCTGAGAAAGAAACTGGTGGACAGCACCGACAA
GGCCGACCTGCGGCTGATCTATCTGGCCCTGGCCCACATGATCAAGTTCCGGGGCCACTTCCTGATCGAG
GGCGACCTGAACCCCGACAACAGCGACGTGGACAAGCTGTTCATCCAGCTGGTGCAGACCTACAACCAGC
TGTTCGAGGAAAACCCCATCAACGCCAGCGGCGTGGACGCCAAGGCCATCCTGTCTGCCAGACTGAGCAA
GAGCAGACGGCTGGAAAATCTGATCGCCCAGCTGCCCGGCGAGAAGAAGAATGGCCTGTTCGGAAACCTG
ATTGCCCTGAGCCTGGGCCTGACCCCCAACTTCAAGAGCAACTTCGACCTGGCCGAGGATGCCAAACTGC
AGCTGAGCAAGGACACCTACGACGACGACCTGGACAACCTGCTGGCCCAGATCGGCGACCAGTACGCCGA
CCTGTTTCTGGCCGCCAAGAACCTGTCCGACGCCATCCTGCTGAGCGACATCCTGAGAGTGAACACCGAG
ATCACCAAGGCCCCCCTGAGCGCCTCTATGATCAAGAGATACGACGAGCACCACCAGGACCTGACCCTGC
TGAAAGCTCTCGTGCGGCAGCAGCTGCCTGAGAAGTACAAAGAGATTTTCTTCGACCAGAGCAAGAACGG
CTACGCCGGCTACATTGACGGCGGAGCCAGCCAGGAAGAGTTCTACAAGTTCATCAAGCCCATCCTGGAA
AAGATGGACGGCACCGAGGAACTGCTCGTGAAGCTGAACAGAGAGGACCTGCTGCGGAAGCAGCGGACCT
TCGACAACGGCAGCATCCCCCACCAGATCCACCTGGGAGAGCTGCACGCCATTCTGCGGCGGCAGGAAGA
TTTTTACCCATTCCTGAAGGACAACCGGGAAAAGATCGAGAAGATCCTGACCTTCCGCATCCCCTACTAC
GTGGGCCCTCTGGCCAGGGGAAACAGCAGATTCGCCTGGATGACCAGAAAGAGCGAGGAAACCATCACCC
CCTGGAACTTCGAGGAAGTGGTGGACAAGGGCGCTTCCGCCCAGAGCTTCATCGAGCGGATGACCAACTT
CGATAAGAACCTGCCCAACGAGAAGGTGCTGCCCAAGCACAGCCTGCTGTACGAGTACTTCACCGTGTAT
AACGAGCTGACCAAAGTGAAATACGTGACCGAGGGAATGAGAAAGCCCGCCTTCCTGAGCGGCGAGCAGA
AAAAGGCCATCGTGGACCTGCTGTTCAAGACCAACCGGAAAGTGACCGTGAAGCAGCTGAAAGAGGACTA
CTTCAAGAAAATCGAGTGCTTCGACTCCGTGGAAATCTCCGGCGTGGAAGATCGGTTCAACGCCTCCCTG
GGCACATACCACGATCTGCTGAAAATTATCAAGGACAAGGACTTCCTGGACAATGAGGAAAACGAGGACA
TTCTGGAAGATATCGTGCTGACCCTGACACTGTTTGAGGACAGAGAGATGATCGAGGAACGGCTGAAAAC
CTATGCCCACCTGTTCGACGACAAAGTGATGAAGCAGCTGAAGCGGCGGAGATACACCGGCTGGGGCAGG
CTGAGCCGGAAGCTGATCAACGGCATCCGGGACAAGCAGTCCGGCAAGACAATCCTGGATTTCCTGAAGT
CCGACGGCTTCGCCAACAGAAACTTCATGCAGCTGATCCACGACGACAGCCTGACCTTTAAAGAGGACAT
CCAGAAAGCCCAGGTGTCCGGCCAGGGCGATAGCCTGCACGAGCACATTGCCAATCTGGCCGGCAGCCCC
GCCATTAAGAAGGGCATCCTGCAGACAGTGAAGGTGGTGGACGAGCTCGTGAAAGTGATGGGCCGGCACA
AGCCCGAGAACATCGTGATCGAAATGGCCAGAGAGAACCAGACCACCCAGAAGGGACAGAAGAACAGCCG
CGAGAGAATGAAGCGGATCGAAGAGGGCATCAAAGAGCTGGGCAGCCAGATCCTGAAAGAACACCCCGTG
GAAAACACCCAGCTGCAGAACGAGAAGCTGTACCTGTACTACCTGCAGAATGGGCGGGATATGTACGTGG
ACCAGGAACTGGACATCAACCGGCTGTCCGACTACGATGTGGACCATATCGTGCCTCAGAGCTTTCTGAA
GGACGACTCCATCGACAACAAGGTGCTGACCAGAAGCGACAAGAACCGGGGCAAGAGCGACAACGTGCCC
TCCGAAGAGGTCGTGAAGAAGATGAAGAACTACTGGCGGCAGCTGCTGAACGCCAAGCTGATTACCCAGA
GAAAGTTCGACAATCTGACCAAGGCCGAGAGAGGCGGCCTGAGCGAACTGGATAAGGCCGGCTTCATCAA
GAGACAGCTGGTGGAAACCCGGCAGATCACAAAGCACGTGGCACAGATCCTGGACTCCCGGATGAACACT
AAGTACGACGAGAATGACAAGCTGATCCGGGAAGTGAAAGTGATCACCCTGAAGTCCAAGCTGGTGTCCG
ATTTCCGGAAGGATTTCCAGTTTTACAAAGTGCGCGAGATCAACAACTACCACCACGCCCACGACGCCTA
CCTGAACGCCGTCGTGGGAACCGCCCTGATCAAAAAGTACCCTAAGCTGGAAAGCGAGTTCGTGTACGGC
GACTACAAGGTGTACGACGTGCGGAAGATGATCGCCAAGAGCGAGCAGGAAATCGGCAAGGCTACCGCCA
AGTACTTCTTCTACAGCAACATCATGAACTTTTTCAAGACCGAGATTACCCTGGCCAACGGCGAGATCCG
GAAGCGGCCTCTGATCGAGACAAACGGCGAAACCGGGGAGATCGTGTGGGATAAGGGCCGGGATTTTGCC
ACCGTGCGGAAAGTGCTGAGCATGCCCCAAGTGAATATCGTGAAAAAGACCGAGGTGCAGACAGGCGGCT
TCAGCAAAGAGTCTATCCTGCCCAAGAGGAACAGCGATAAGCTGATCGCCAGAAAGAAGGACTGGGACCC
TAAGAAGTACGGCGGCTTCGTGAGCCCCACCGTGGCCTATTCTGTGCTGGTGGTGGCCAAAGTGGAAAAG
GGCAAGTCCAAGAAACTGAAGAGTGTGAAAGAGCTGCTGGGGATCACCATCATGGAAAGAAGCAGCTTCG
AGAAGAATCCCATCGACTTTCTGGAAGCCAAGGGCTACAAAGAAGTGAAAAAGGACCTGATCATCAAGCT
GCCTAAGTACTCCCTGTTCGAGCTGGAAAACGGCCGGAAGAGAATGCTGGCCTCTGCCAGAGAACTGCAG
AAGGGAAACGAACTGGCCCTGCCCTCCAAATATGTGAACTTCCTGTACCTGGCCAGCCACTATGAGAAGC
TGAAGGGCTCCCCCGAGGATAATGAGCAGAAACAGCTGTTTGTGGAACAGCACAAGCACTACCTGGACGA
GATCATCGAGCAGATCAGCGAGTTCTCCAAGAGAGTGATCCTGGCCGACGCTAATCTGGACAAAGTGCTG
TCCGCCTACAACAAGCACCGGGATAAGCCCATCAGAGAGCAGGCCGAGAATATCATCCACCTGTTTACCC
TGACCAATCTGGGAGCCCCTGCCGCCTTCAAGTACTTTGACACCACCATCGACCGGAAGGAGTACAGAAG
CACCAAAGAGGTGCTGGACGCCACCCTGATCCACCAGAGCATCACCGGCCTGTACGAGACACGGATCGAC
CTGTCTCAGCTGGGAGGCGACGGATCCGGCGGAGGCGGAAGCGGGAAAAGAACCGCCGACGGCAGCGAAT
TCGAGCCCAAGAAGAAGAGGAAAGTCTCGAGCGGAGGCGACTACAAAGACCATGACGGTGATTATAAAGA
TCATGACATCGATTACAAGGATGACGATGACAAGGGAGGCGGTGGAAGCGGCGCAACAAACTTCTCTCTG
CTGAAACAAGCCGGAGATGTCGAAGAGAATCCTGGACCGATGGTGAGCAAGGGCGAGGAGCTGTTCACCG
GGGTGGTGCCCATCCTGGTCGAGCTGGACGGCGACGTAAACGGCCACAAGTTCAGCGTGTCCGGCGAGGG
CGAGGGCGATGCCACCTACGGCAAGCTGACCCTGAAGTTCATCTGCACCACCGGCAAGCTGCCCGTGCCC
TGGCCCACCCTCGTGACCACCCTGACCTACGGCGTGCAGTGCTTCAGCCGCTACCCCGACCACATGAAGC
AGCACGACTTCTTCAAGTCCGCCATGCCCGAAGGCTACGTCCAGGAGCGCACCATCTTCTTCAAGGACGA
CGGCAACTACAAGACCCGCGCCGAGGTGAAGTTCGAGGGCGACACCCTGGTGAACCGCATCGAGCTGAAG
GGCATCGACTTCAAGGAGGACGGCAACATCCTGGGGCACAAGCTGGAGTACAACTACAACAGCCACAACG
TCTATATCATGGCCGACAAGCAGAAGAACGGCATCAAGGTGAACTTCAAGATCCGCCACAACATCGAGGA
CGGCAGCGTGCAGCTCGCCGACCACTACCAGCAGAACACCCCCATCGGCGACGGCCCCGTGCTGCTGCCC
GACAACCACTACCTGAGCACCCAGTCCGCCCTGAGCAAAGACCCCAACGAGAAGCGCGATCACATGGTCC
TGCTGGAGTTCGTGACCGCCGCCGGGATCACTCTCGGCATGGACGAGCTGTACAAGTGACCGGTCATCAT
CACCATCACCATTGAGTTTAAACCCGCTGATCAGCCTCGACTGTGCCTTCTAGTTGCCAGCCATCTGTTG
TTTGCCCCTCCCCCGTGCCTTCCTTGACCCTGGAAGGTGCCACTCCCACTGTCCTTTCCTAATAAAATGA
GGAAATTGCATCGCATTGTCTGAGTAGGTGTCATTCTATTCTGGGGGGTGGGGTGGGGCAGGACAGCAAG
GGGGAGGATTGGGAAGACAATAGCAGGCATGCTGGGGATGCGGTGGGCTCTATGGCTTCTGAGGCGGAAA
GAACCAGCTGGGGCTCGATACCGTCGACCTCTAGCTAGAGCTTGGCGTAATCATGGTCATAGCTGTTTCC
TGTGTGAAATTGTTATCCGCTCACAATTCCACACAACATACGAGCCGGAAGCATAAAGTGTAAAGCCTAG
GGTGCCTAATGAGTGAGCTAACTCACATTAATTGCGTTGCGCTCACTGCCCGCTTTCCAGTCGGGAAACC
TGTCGTGCCAGCTGCATTAATGAATCGGCCAACGCGCGGGGAGAGGCGGTTTGCGTATTGGGCGCTCTTC
CGCTTCCTCGCTCACTGACTCGCTGCGCTCGGTCGTTCGGCTGCGGCGAGCGGTATCAGCTCACTCAAAG
GCGGTAATACGGTTATCCACAGAATCAGGGGATAACGCAGGAAAGAACATGTGAGCAAAAGGCCAGCAAA
AGGCCAGGAACCGTAAAAAGGCCGCGTTGCTGGCGTTTTTCCATAGGCTCCGCCCCCCTGACGAGCATCA
CAAAAATCGACGCTCAAGTCAGAGGTGGCGAAACCCGACAGGACTATAAAGATACCAGGCGTTTCCCCCT
GGAAGCTCCCTCGTGCGCTCTCCTGTTCCGACCCTGCCGCTTACCGGATACCTGTCCGCCTTTCTCCCTT
CGGGAAGCGTGGCGCTTTCTCATAGCTCACGCTGTAGGTATCTCAGTTCGGTGTAGGTCGTTCGCTCCAA
GCTGGGCTGTGTGCACGAACCCCCCGTTCAGCCCGACCGCTGCGCCTTATCCGGTAACTATCGTCTTGAG
TCCAACCCGGTAAGACACGACTTATCGCCACTGGCAGCAGCCACTGGTAACAGGATTAGCAGAGCGAGGT
ATGTAGGCGGTGCTACAGAGTTCTTGAAGTGGTGGCCTAACTACGGCTACACTAGAAGAACAGTATTTGG
TATCTGCGCTCTGCTGAAGCCAGTTACCTTCGGAAAAAGAGTTGGTAGCTCTTGATCCGGCAAACAAACC
ACCGCTGGTAGCGGTGGTTTTTTTGTTTGCAAGCAGCAGATTACGCGCAGAAAAAAAGGATCTCAAGAAG
ATCCTTTGATCTTTTCTACGGGGTCTGACGCTCAGTGGAACGAAAACTCACGTTAAGGGATTTTGGTCAT
GAGATTATCAAAAAGGATCTTCACCTAGATCCTTTTAAATTAAAAATGAAGTTTTAAATCAATCTAAAGT
ATATATGAGTAAACTTGGTCTGACAGTTACCAATGCTTAATCAGTGAGGCACCTATCTCAGCGATCTGTC
TATTTCGTTCATCCATAGTTGCCTGACTCCCCGTCGTGTAGATAACTACGATACGGGAGGGCTTACCATC
TGGCCCCAGTGCTGCAATGATACCGCGAGACCCACGCTCACCGGCTCCAGATTTATCAGCAATAAACCAG
CCAGCCGGAAGGGCCGAGCGCAGAAGTGGTCCTGCAACTTTATCCGCCTCCATCCAGTCTATTAATTGTT
GCCGGGAAGCTAGAGTAAGTAGTTCGCCAGTTAATAGTTTGCGCAACGTTGTTGCCATTGCTACAGGCAT
CGTGGTGTCACGCTCGTCGTTTGGTATGGCTTCATTCAGCTCCGGTTCCCAACGATCAAGGCGAGTTACA
TGATCCCCCATGTTGTGCAAAAAAGCGGTTAGCTCCTTCGGTCCTCCGATCGTTGTCAGAAGTAAGTTGG
CCGCAGTGTTATCACTCATGGTTATGGCAGCACTGCATAATTCTCTTACTGTCATGCCATCCGTAAGATG
CTTTTCTGTGACTGGTGAGTACTCAACCAAGTCATTCTGAGAATAGTGTATGCGGCGACCGAGTTGCTCT
TGCCCGGCGTCAATACGGGATAATACCGCGCCACATAGCAGAACTTTAAAAGTGCTCATCATTGGAAAAC
GTTCTTCGGGGCGAAAACTCTCAAGGATCTTACCGCTGTTGAGATCCAGTTCGATGTAACCCACTCGTGC
ACCCAACTGATCTTCAGCATCTTTTACTTTCACCAGCGTTTCTGGGTGAGCAAAAACAGGAAGGCAAAAT
GCCGCAAAAAAGGGAATAAGGGCGACACGGAAATGTTGAATACTCATACTCTTCCTTTTTCAATATTATT
GAAGCATTTATCAGGGTTATTGTCTCATGAGCGGATACATATTTGAATGTATTTAGAAAAATAAACAAAT
AGGGGTTCCGCGCACATTTCCCCGAAAAGTGCCACCTGACGTCGACGGATCGGGAGATCGATCTCCCGAT
CCCCTAGGGTCGACTCTCAGTACAATCTGCTCTGATGCCGCATAGTTAAGC
