Features (pLannotate 1.2.2; 18 found; start..end, strand, type, name):
    132..335     +  promoter       CMV promoter: human cytomegalovirus (CMV) immediate early promoter
    377..395     +  promoter       T7 promoter: promoter for bacteriophage T7 RNA polymerase
    409..2127    +  CDS            Cas9(N): N-terminal portion of Streptococcus pyogenes Cas9 (Zetsche et al., 2015)
   2014..4512    +  CDS            Cas9(C): C-terminal portion of Streptococcus pyogenes Cas9 (Zetsche et al., 2015)
   4600..4665    +  CDS            3xFLAG: three tandem FLAG® epitope tags, followed by an enterokinase cleavage site
   4741..5457    +  CDS            EGFP: EGFP is a basic (constitutively fluorescent) green fluorescent protein published in 1996, derived from Aequorea victoria. It is reported to be a rapidly-maturing weak dimer with moderate acid sensitivity.
   5512..5736    +  polyA_signal   bGH poly(A) signal: bovine growth hormone polyadenylation signal
   5740..5761    +  promoter       SV40 promoter (fragment): SV40 enhancer and early promoter
   5766..5782    +  misc_feature   MCS (fragment): pBluescript multiple cloning site
   5831..5847    -  protein_bind   lac operator: The lac repressor binds to the lac operator to inhibit transcription in E. coli. This inhibition can be relieved by adding lactose or isopropyl-β-D-thiogalactopyranoside (IPTG). lac repressor encoded by lacI
   5855..5885    -  promoter       lac promoter: promoter for the E. coli lac operon
   5900..5921    -  protein_bind   CAP binding site: CAP binding activates transcription in the presence of cAMP. E. coli catabolite activator protein
   5934..6026    -  CDS            lacI (fragment): lac repressor; lacI; The lac repressor binds to the lac operator to inhibit transcription in E. coli. This inhibition can be relieved by adding lactose or isopropyl-β-D-thiogalactopyranoside (IPTG).
   6209..6797    -  rep_origin     ori: high-copy-number ColE1/pMB1/pBR322/pUC origin of replication
   6968..7828    -  CDS            AmpR: β-lactamase; bla; confers resistance to ampicillin, carbenicillin, and related antibiotics
   7829..7933    -  promoter       AmpR promoter: bla
   8004..8048    -  misc_feature   bom (fragment): basis of mobility region from pBR322
   8203..131     +  enhancer       CMV enhancer (across the origin): human cytomegalovirus immediate early enhancer
>Addgene plasmid #139991 | pCMV-T7-SpCas9-VRER-P2A-EGFP (RTW3160) | depositor full sequence | sequence record 275622 | RTW3160
ATATGCCAAGTACGCCCCCTATTGACGTCAATGACGGTAAATGGCCCGCCTGGCATTATGCCCAGTACAT
GACCTTATGGGACTTTCCTACTTGGCAGTACATCTACGTATTAGTCATCGCTATTACCATGGTGATGCGG
TTTTGGCAGTACATCAATGGGCGTGGATAGCGGTTTGACTCACGGGGATTTCCAAGTCTCCACCCCATTG
ACGTCAATGGGAGTTTGTTTTGGCACCAAAATCAACGGGACTTTCCAAAATGTCGTAACAACTCCGCCCC
ATTGACGCAAATGGGCGGTAGGCGTGTACGGTGGGAGGTCTATATAAGCAGAGCTGGTTTAGTGAACCGT
CAGATCCGCTAGAGATCCGCGGCCGCTAATACGACTCACTATAGGGAGAGCCGCCACCATGGACAAGAAG
TACAGCATCGGCCTGGACATCGGCACCAACTCTGTGGGCTGGGCCGTGATCACCGACGAGTACAAGGTGC
CCAGCAAGAAATTCAAGGTGCTGGGCAACACCGACCGGCACAGCATCAAGAAGAACCTGATCGGAGCCCT
GCTGTTCGACAGCGGCGAAACAGCCGAGGCCACCCGGCTGAAGAGAACCGCCAGAAGAAGATACACCAGA
CGGAAGAACCGGATCTGCTATCTGCAAGAGATCTTCAGCAACGAGATGGCCAAGGTGGACGACAGCTTCT
TCCACAGACTGGAAGAGTCCTTCCTGGTGGAAGAGGATAAGAAGCACGAGCGGCACCCCATCTTCGGCAA
CATCGTGGACGAGGTGGCCTACCACGAGAAGTACCCCACCATCTACCACCTGAGAAAGAAACTGGTGGAC
AGCACCGACAAGGCCGACCTGCGGCTGATCTATCTGGCCCTGGCCCACATGATCAAGTTCCGGGGCCACT
TCCTGATCGAGGGCGACCTGAACCCCGACAACAGCGACGTGGACAAGCTGTTCATCCAGCTGGTGCAGAC
CTACAACCAGCTGTTCGAGGAAAACCCCATCAACGCCAGCGGCGTGGACGCCAAGGCCATCCTGTCTGCC
AGACTGAGCAAGAGCAGACGGCTGGAAAATCTGATCGCCCAGCTGCCCGGCGAGAAGAAGAATGGCCTGT
TCGGAAACCTGATTGCCCTGAGCCTGGGCCTGACCCCCAACTTCAAGAGCAACTTCGACCTGGCCGAGGA
TGCCAAACTGCAGCTGAGCAAGGACACCTACGACGACGACCTGGACAACCTGCTGGCCCAGATCGGCGAC
CAGTACGCCGACCTGTTTCTGGCCGCCAAGAACCTGTCCGACGCCATCCTGCTGAGCGACATCCTGAGAG
TGAACACCGAGATCACCAAGGCCCCCCTGAGCGCCTCTATGATCAAGAGATACGACGAGCACCACCAGGA
CCTGACCCTGCTGAAAGCTCTCGTGCGGCAGCAGCTGCCTGAGAAGTACAAAGAGATTTTCTTCGACCAG
AGCAAGAACGGCTACGCCGGCTACATTGACGGCGGAGCCAGCCAGGAAGAGTTCTACAAGTTCATCAAGC
CCATCCTGGAAAAGATGGACGGCACCGAGGAACTGCTCGTGAAGCTGAACAGAGAGGACCTGCTGCGGAA
GCAGCGGACCTTCGACAACGGCAGCATCCCCCACCAGATCCACCTGGGAGAGCTGCACGCCATTCTGCGG
CGGCAGGAAGATTTTTACCCATTCCTGAAGGACAACCGGGAAAAGATCGAGAAGATCCTGACCTTCCGCA
TCCCCTACTACGTGGGCCCTCTGGCCAGGGGAAACAGCAGATTCGCCTGGATGACCAGAAAGAGCGAGGA
AACCATCACCCCCTGGAACTTCGAGGAAGTGGTGGACAAGGGCGCTTCCGCCCAGAGCTTCATCGAGCGG
ATGACCAACTTCGATAAGAACCTGCCCAACGAGAAGGTGCTGCCCAAGCACAGCCTGCTGTACGAGTACT
TCACCGTGTATAACGAGCTGACCAAAGTGAAATACGTGACCGAGGGAATGAGAAAGCCCGCCTTCCTGAG
CGGCGAGCAGAAAAAGGCCATCGTGGACCTGCTGTTCAAGACCAACCGGAAAGTGACCGTGAAGCAGCTG
AAAGAGGACTACTTCAAGAAAATCGAGTGCTTCGACTCCGTGGAAATCTCCGGCGTGGAAGATCGGTTCA
ACGCCTCCCTGGGCACATACCACGATCTGCTGAAAATTATCAAGGACAAGGACTTCCTGGACAATGAGGA
AAACGAGGACATTCTGGAAGATATCGTGCTGACCCTGACACTGTTTGAGGACAGAGAGATGATCGAGGAA
CGGCTGAAAACCTATGCCCACCTGTTCGACGACAAAGTGATGAAGCAGCTGAAGCGGCGGAGATACACCG
GCTGGGGCAGGCTGAGCCGGAAGCTGATCAACGGCATCCGGGACAAGCAGTCCGGCAAGACAATCCTGGA
TTTCCTGAAGTCCGACGGCTTCGCCAACAGAAACTTCATGCAGCTGATCCACGACGACAGCCTGACCTTT
AAAGAGGACATCCAGAAAGCCCAGGTGTCCGGCCAGGGCGATAGCCTGCACGAGCACATTGCCAATCTGG
CCGGCAGCCCCGCCATTAAGAAGGGCATCCTGCAGACAGTGAAGGTGGTGGACGAGCTCGTGAAAGTGAT
GGGCCGGCACAAGCCCGAGAACATCGTGATCGAAATGGCCAGAGAGAACCAGACCACCCAGAAGGGACAG
AAGAACAGCCGCGAGAGAATGAAGCGGATCGAAGAGGGCATCAAAGAGCTGGGCAGCCAGATCCTGAAAG
AACACCCCGTGGAAAACACCCAGCTGCAGAACGAGAAGCTGTACCTGTACTACCTGCAGAATGGGCGGGA
TATGTACGTGGACCAGGAACTGGACATCAACCGGCTGTCCGACTACGATGTGGACCATATCGTGCCTCAG
AGCTTTCTGAAGGACGACTCCATCGACAACAAGGTGCTGACCAGAAGCGACAAGAACCGGGGCAAGAGCG
ACAACGTGCCCTCCGAAGAGGTCGTGAAGAAGATGAAGAACTACTGGCGGCAGCTGCTGAACGCCAAGCT
GATTACCCAGAGAAAGTTCGACAATCTGACCAAGGCCGAGAGAGGCGGCCTGAGCGAACTGGATAAGGCC
GGCTTCATCAAGAGACAGCTGGTGGAAACCCGGCAGATCACAAAGCACGTGGCACAGATCCTGGACTCCC
GGATGAACACTAAGTACGACGAGAATGACAAGCTGATCCGGGAAGTGAAAGTGATCACCCTGAAGTCCAA
GCTGGTGTCCGATTTCCGGAAGGATTTCCAGTTTTACAAAGTGCGCGAGATCAACAACTACCACCACGCC
CACGACGCCTACCTGAACGCCGTCGTGGGAACCGCCCTGATCAAAAAGTACCCTAAGCTGGAAAGCGAGT
TCGTGTACGGCGACTACAAGGTGTACGACGTGCGGAAGATGATCGCCAAGAGCGAGCAGGAAATCGGCAA
GGCTACCGCCAAGTACTTCTTCTACAGCAACATCATGAACTTTTTCAAGACCGAGATTACCCTGGCCAAC
GGCGAGATCCGGAAGCGGCCTCTGATCGAGACAAACGGCGAAACCGGGGAGATCGTGTGGGATAAGGGCC
GGGATTTTGCCACCGTGCGGAAAGTGCTGAGCATGCCCCAAGTGAATATCGTGAAAAAGACCGAGGTGCA
GACAGGCGGCTTCAGCAAAGAGTCTATCCTGCCCAAGAGGAACAGCGATAAGCTGATCGCCAGAAAGAAG
GACTGGGACCCTAAGAAGTACGGCGGCTTCGTGAGCCCCACCGTGGCCTATTCTGTGCTGGTGGTGGCCA
AAGTGGAAAAGGGCAAGTCCAAGAAACTGAAGAGTGTGAAAGAGCTGCTGGGGATCACCATCATGGAAAG
AAGCAGCTTCGAGAAGAATCCCATCGACTTTCTGGAAGCCAAGGGCTACAAAGAAGTGAAAAAGGACCTG
ATCATCAAGCTGCCTAAGTACTCCCTGTTCGAGCTGGAAAACGGCCGGAAGAGAATGCTGGCCTCTGCCA
GAGAACTGCAGAAGGGAAACGAACTGGCCCTGCCCTCCAAATATGTGAACTTCCTGTACCTGGCCAGCCA
CTATGAGAAGCTGAAGGGCTCCCCCGAGGATAATGAGCAGAAACAGCTGTTTGTGGAACAGCACAAGCAC
TACCTGGACGAGATCATCGAGCAGATCAGCGAGTTCTCCAAGAGAGTGATCCTGGCCGACGCTAATCTGG
ACAAAGTGCTGTCCGCCTACAACAAGCACCGGGATAAGCCCATCAGAGAGCAGGCCGAGAATATCATCCA
CCTGTTTACCCTGACCAATCTGGGAGCCCCTGCCGCCTTCAAGTACTTTGACACCACCATCGACCGGAAG
GAGTACAGAAGCACCAAAGAGGTGCTGGACGCCACCCTGATCCACCAGAGCATCACCGGCCTGTACGAGA
CACGGATCGACCTGTCTCAGCTGGGAGGCGACGGATCCGGCGGAGGCGGAAGCGGGAAAAGAACCGCCGA
CGGCAGCGAATTCGAGCCCAAGAAGAAGAGGAAAGTCTCGAGCGGAGGCGACTACAAAGACCATGACGGT
GATTATAAAGATCATGACATCGATTACAAGGATGACGATGACAAGGGAGGCGGTGGAAGCGGCGCAACAA
ACTTCTCTCTGCTGAAACAAGCCGGAGATGTCGAAGAGAATCCTGGACCGATGGTGAGCAAGGGCGAGGA
GCTGTTCACCGGGGTGGTGCCCATCCTGGTCGAGCTGGACGGCGACGTAAACGGCCACAAGTTCAGCGTG
TCCGGCGAGGGCGAGGGCGATGCCACCTACGGCAAGCTGACCCTGAAGTTCATCTGCACCACCGGCAAGC
TGCCCGTGCCCTGGCCCACCCTCGTGACCACCCTGACCTACGGCGTGCAGTGCTTCAGCCGCTACCCCGA
CCACATGAAGCAGCACGACTTCTTCAAGTCCGCCATGCCCGAAGGCTACGTCCAGGAGCGCACCATCTTC
TTCAAGGACGACGGCAACTACAAGACCCGCGCCGAGGTGAAGTTCGAGGGCGACACCCTGGTGAACCGCA
TCGAGCTGAAGGGCATCGACTTCAAGGAGGACGGCAACATCCTGGGGCACAAGCTGGAGTACAACTACAA
CAGCCACAACGTCTATATCATGGCCGACAAGCAGAAGAACGGCATCAAGGTGAACTTCAAGATCCGCCAC
AACATCGAGGACGGCAGCGTGCAGCTCGCCGACCACTACCAGCAGAACACCCCCATCGGCGACGGCCCCG
TGCTGCTGCCCGACAACCACTACCTGAGCACCCAGTCCGCCCTGAGCAAAGACCCCAACGAGAAGCGCGA
TCACATGGTCCTGCTGGAGTTCGTGACCGCCGCCGGGATCACTCTCGGCATGGACGAGCTGTACAAGTGA
CCGGTCATCATCACCATCACCATTGAGTTTAAACCCGCTGATCAGCCTCGACTGTGCCTTCTAGTTGCCA
GCCATCTGTTGTTTGCCCCTCCCCCGTGCCTTCCTTGACCCTGGAAGGTGCCACTCCCACTGTCCTTTCC
TAATAAAATGAGGAAATTGCATCGCATTGTCTGAGTAGGTGTCATTCTATTCTGGGGGGTGGGGTGGGGC
AGGACAGCAAGGGGGAGGATTGGGAAGACAATAGCAGGCATGCTGGGGATGCGGTGGGCTCTATGGCTTC
TGAGGCGGAAAGAACCAGCTGGGGCTCGATACCGTCGACCTCTAGCTAGAGCTTGGCGTAATCATGGTCA
TAGCTGTTTCCTGTGTGAAATTGTTATCCGCTCACAATTCCACACAACATACGAGCCGGAAGCATAAAGT
GTAAAGCCTAGGGTGCCTAATGAGTGAGCTAACTCACATTAATTGCGTTGCGCTCACTGCCCGCTTTCCA
GTCGGGAAACCTGTCGTGCCAGCTGCATTAATGAATCGGCCAACGCGCGGGGAGAGGCGGTTTGCGTATT
GGGCGCTCTTCCGCTTCCTCGCTCACTGACTCGCTGCGCTCGGTCGTTCGGCTGCGGCGAGCGGTATCAG
CTCACTCAAAGGCGGTAATACGGTTATCCACAGAATCAGGGGATAACGCAGGAAAGAACATGTGAGCAAA
AGGCCAGCAAAAGGCCAGGAACCGTAAAAAGGCCGCGTTGCTGGCGTTTTTCCATAGGCTCCGCCCCCCT
GACGAGCATCACAAAAATCGACGCTCAAGTCAGAGGTGGCGAAACCCGACAGGACTATAAAGATACCAGG
CGTTTCCCCCTGGAAGCTCCCTCGTGCGCTCTCCTGTTCCGACCCTGCCGCTTACCGGATACCTGTCCGC
CTTTCTCCCTTCGGGAAGCGTGGCGCTTTCTCAATGCTCACGCTGTAGGTATCTCAGTTCGGTGTAGGTC
GTTCGCTCCAAGCTGGGCTGTGTGCACGAACCCCCCGTTCAGCCCGACCGCTGCGCCTTATCCGGTAACT
ATCGTCTTGAGTCCAACCCGGTAAGACACGACTTATCGCCACTGGCAGCAGCCACTGGTAACAGGATTAG
CAGAGCGAGGTATGTAGGCGGTGCTACAGAGTTCTTGAAGTGGTGGCCTAACTACGGCTACACTAGAAGG
ACAGTATTTGGTATCTGCGCTCTGCTGAAGCCAGTTACCTTCGGAAAAAGAGTTGGTAGCTCTTGATCCG
GCAAACAAACCACCGCTGGTAGCGGTGGTTTTTTTGTTTGCAAGCAGCAGATTACGCGCAGAAAAAAAGG
ATCTCAAGAAGATCCTTTGATCTTTTCTACGGGGTCTGACGCTCAGTGGAACGAAAACTCACGTTAAGGG
ATTTTGGTCATGAGATTATCAAAAAGGATCTTCACCTAGATCCTTTTAAATTAAAAATGAAGTTTTAAAT
CAATCTAAAGTATATATGAGTAAACTTGGTCTGACAGTTACCAATGCTTAATCAGTGAGGCACCTATCTC
AGCGATCTGTCTATTTCGTTCATCCATAGTTGCCTGACTCCCCGTCGTGTAGATAACTACGATACGGGAG
GGCTTACCATCTGGCCCCAGTGCTGCAATGATACCGCGAGACCCACGCTCACCGGCTCCAGATTTATCAG
CAATAAACCAGCCAGCCGGAAGGGCCGAGCGCAGAAGTGGTCCTGCAACTTTATCCGCCTCCATCCAGTC
TATTAATTGTTGCCGGGAAGCTAGAGTAAGTAGTTCGCCAGTTAATAGTTTGCGCAACGTTGTTGCCATT
GCTACAGGCATCGTGGTGTCACGCTCGTCGTTTGGTATGGCTTCATTCAGCTCCGGTTCCCAACGATCAA
GGCGAGTTACATGATCCCCCATGTTGTGCAAAAAAGCGGTTAGCTCCTTCGGTCCTCCGATCGTTGTCAG
AAGTAAGTTGGCCGCAGTGTTATCACTCATGGTTATGGCAGCACTGCATAATTCTCTTACTGTCATGCCA
TCCGTAAGATGCTTTTCTGTGACTGGTGAGTACTCAACCAAGTCATTCTGAGAATAGTGTATGCGGCGAC
CGAGTTGCTCTTGCCCGGCGTCAATACGGGATAATACCGCGCCACATAGCAGAACTTTAAAAGTGCTCAT
CATTGGAAAACGTTCTTCGGGGCGAAAACTCTCAAGGATCTTACCGCTGTTGAGATCCAGTTCGATGTAA
CCCACTCGTGCACCCAACTGATCTTCAGCATCTTTTACTTTCACCAGCGTTTCTGGGTGAGCAAAAACAG
GAAGGCAAAATGCCGCAAAAAAGGGAATAAGGGCGACACGGAAATGTTGAATACTCATACTCTTCCTTTT
TCAATATTATTGAAGCATTTATCAGGGTTATTGTCTCATGAGCGGATACATATTTGAATGTATTTAGAAA
AATAAACAAATAGGGGTTCCGCGCACATTTCCCCGAAAAGTGCCACCTGACGTCGACGGATCGGGAGATC
GATCTCCCGATCCCCTAGGGTCGACTCTCAGTACAATCTGCTCTGATGCCGCATAGTTAAGCCAGTATCT
GCTCCCTGCTTGTGTGTTGGAGGTCGCTGAGTAGTGCGCGAGCAAAATTTAAGCTACAACAAGGCAAGGC
TTGACCGACAATTGCATGAAGAATCTGCTTAGGGTTAGGCGTTTTGCGCTGCTTCGCGATGTACGGGCCA
GATATACGCGTTGACATTGATTATTGACTAGTTATTAATAGTAATCAATTACGGGGTCATTAGTTCATAG
CCCATATATGGAGTTCCGCGTTACATAACTTACGGTAAATGGCCCGCCTGGCTGACCGCCCAACGACCCC
CGCCCATTGACGTCAATAATGACGTATGTTCCCATAGTAACGCCAATAGGGACTTTCCATTGACGTCAAT
GGGTGGACTATTTACGGTAAACTGCCCACTTGGCAGTACATCAAGTGTATC
